>Addgene plasmid #47813 | pFAB3910 | depositor full sequence | sequence record 68346 | Full Sequence
TCAGATAAAATATTTCTAGATTTCAGTGCAATTTATCTCTTCAAATGTAGCACCTGAAGTCAGCCCCATA
CGATATAAGTTGTTACTAGTGCTTGGATTCTCACCAATAAAAAACGCCCGGCGGCAACCGAGCGTTCTGA
ACAAATCCAGATGGAGTTCTGAGGTCATTACTGGATCTATCAACAGGAGTCCAAGCGAGCTCTCGAACCC
CAGAGTCCCGCTCAGAAGAACTCGTCAAGAAGGCGATAGAAGGCGATGCGCTGCGAATCGGGAGCGGCGA
TACCGTAAAGCACGAGGAAGCGGTCAGCCCATTCGCCGCCAAGCTCTTCAGCAATATCACGGGTAGCCAA
CGCTATGTCCTGATAGCGGTCCGCCACACCCAGCCGGCCACAGTCGATGAATCCAGAAAAGCGGCCATTT
TCCACCATGATATTCGGCAAGCAGGCATCGCCATGGGTCACGACGAGATCCTCGCCGTCGGGCATGCGCG
CCTTGAGCCTGGCGAACAGTTCGGCTGGCGCGAGCCCCTGATGCTCTTCGTCCAGATCATCCTGATCGAC
AAGACCGGCTTCCATCCGAGTACGTGCTCGCTCGATGCGATGTTTCGCTTGGTGGTCGAATGGGCAGGTA
GCCGGATCAAGCGTATGCAGCCGCCGCATTGCATCAGCCATGATGGATACTTTCTCGGCAGGAGCAAGGT
GAGATGACAGGAGATCCTGCCCCGGCACTTCGCCCAATAGCAGCCAGTCCCTTCCCGCTTCAGTGACAAC
GTCGAGCACAGCTGCGCAAGGAACGCCCGTCGTGGCCAGCCACGATAGCCGCGCTGCCTCGTCCTGCAGT
TCATTCAGGGCACCGGACAGGTCGGTCTTGACAAAAAGAACCGGGCGCCCCTGCGCTGACAGCCGGAACA
CGGCGGCATCAGAGCAGCCGATTGTCTGTTGTGCCCAGTCATAGCCGAATAGCCTCTCCACCCAAGCGGC
CGGAGAACCTGCGTGCAATCCATCTTGTTCAATCATGCGAAACGATCCTCATCCTGTCTCTTGATCAGAT
CATGATCCCCTGCGCCATCAGATCCTTGGCGGCAAGAAAGCCATCCAGTTTACTTTGCAGGGCTTCCCAA
CCTTACCAGAGGGCGCCCCAGCTGGCAATTCCGACGTCGAATTCAAAAGATCTTAAGTAAGTAAGAGTAT
ACGTATATCGGCTAATAACGTATTAAGGCGCTTCGGCGCCTTTTTTTATGGGGGTATTTTCATCCCAATC
CACACGTCCAACGCACAGCAAACACCACGTCGACCCTATCAGCTGCGTGCTTTCTATGAGTCGTTGCTGC
ATAACTTGACAATTAATCATCCGGCTCGTATAATGTGTGGAGGGCCCAAGTTCACTTAAAAAGGAGATCA
ACAATGAAAGCAATTTTCGTACTGAAACATCTTAATCATGCGCCGGAGGTTTTCTAATGGCGAGTAGCGA
AGACGTTATCAAAGAGTTCATGCGTTTCAAAGTTCGTATGGAAGGTTCCGTTAACGGTCACGAGTTCGAA
ATCGAAGGTGAAGGTGAAGGTCGTCCGTACGAAGGTACCCAGACCGCTAAACTGAAAGTTACCAAAGGTG
GTCCGCTGCCGTTCGCTTGGGACATCCTGTCCCCGCAGTTCCAGTACGGTTCCAAAGCTTACGTTAAACA
CCCGGCTGACATCCCGGACTACCTGAAACTGTCCTTCCCGGAAGGTTTCAAATGGGAACGTGTTATGAAC
TTCGAAGACGGTGGTGTTGTTACCGTTACCCAGGACTCCTCCCTGCAAGACGGTGAGTTCATCTACAAAG
TTAAACTGCGTGGTACCAACTTCCCGTCCGACGGTCCGGTTATGCAGAAAAAAACCATGGGTTGGGAAGC
TTCCACCGAACGTATGTACCCGGAAGACGGTGCTCTGAAAGGTGAAATCAAAATGCGTCTGAAACTGAAA
GACGGTGGTCACTACGACGCTGAAGTTAAAACCACCTACATGGCTAAAAAACCGGTTCAGCTGCCGGGTG
CTTACAAAACCGACATCAAACTGGACATCACCTCCCACAACGAAGACTACACCATCGTTGAACAGTACGA
ACGTGCTGAAGGTCGTCACTCCACCGGTGCTTAAGGATCGGTTGTCGAGTAAGGATCTCCAGGCATCAAA
TAAAACGAAAGGCTCAGTCGAAAGACTGGGCCTTTCGTTTTATCTGTTGTTTGTCGGTGAACGCTCTCTA
CTAGAGTCACACTGGCTCACCTTCGGGTGGGCCTTTCTGCGTTTATAGGATCCTAACTCGAGCCTAGGGA
TATATTCCGCTTCCTCGCTCACTGACTCGCTACGCTCGGTCGTTCGACTGCGGCGAGCGGAAATGGCTTA
CGAACGGGGCGGAGATTTCCTGGAAGATGCCAGGAAGATACTTAACAGGGAAGTGAGAGGGCCGCGGCAA
AGCCGTTTTTCCATAGGCTCCGCCCCCCTGACAAGCATCACGAAATCTGACGCTCAAATCAGTGGTGGCG
AAACCCGACAGGACTATAAAGATACCAGGCGTTTCCCCCTGGCGGCTCCCTCGTGCGCTCTCCTGTTCCT
GCCTTTCGGTTTACCGGTGTCATTCCGCTGTTATGGCCGCGTTTGTCTCATTCCACGCCTGACACTCAGT
TCCGGGTAGGCAGTTCGCTCCAAGCTGGACTGTATGCACGAACCCCCCGTTCAGTCCGACCGCTGCGCCT
TATCCGGTAACTATCGTCTTGAGTCCAACCCGGAAAGACATGCAAAAGCACCACTGGCAGCAGCCACTGG
TAATTGATTTAGAGGAGTTAGTCTTGAAGTCATGCGCCGGTTAAGGCTAAACTGAAAGGACAAGTTTTGG
TGACTGCGCTCCTCCAAGCCAGTTACCTCGGTTCAAAGAGTTGGTAGCTCAGAGAACCTTCGAAAAACCG
CCCTGCAAGGCGGTTTTTTCGTTTTCAGAGCAAGAGATTACGCGCAGACCAAAACGATCTCAAGAAGATC
ATCTTATTAA
Features (pLannotate 1.2.2; 9 found; start..end, strand, type, name):
     97..191     -  terminator     lambda t0 terminator: transcription terminator from phage lambda
    225..1016    -  CDS            neo: KKA2_KLEPN - Also known as kan, nptII. Experimental evidence at protein level: Swiss-Prot protein existence level 1. Resistance to kanamycin, neomycin, paromomycin, ribostamycin, butirosin and gentamicin B. From Klebsiella pneumoniae.
   1048..1152    -  CDS            tnpA (fragment): TN5P_ECOLX - Also known as tnp. Experimental evidence at protein level: Swiss-Prot protein existence level 1. Mediates transposition of transposon Tn5 by a 'cut and paste' mechanism. First, the monomeric transposase binds the 19 bp inverted DNA repeats flanking the transposon. Then, dimerization of the DNA- bound transposase creates a synaptic DNA complex. After nicking of the first DNA strand, excision of the transposon proceeds through a series of intermediates. The transposase then mediates the insertion of the transposon at a new site by strand transfer. The activity of the wild- type tran
   1336..1365    +  promoter       trc promoter: strong E. coli promoter; hybrid between the trp and lac UV5 promoters
   1457..2134    +  CDS            mRFP1: monomeric derivative of DsRed (Campbell et al., 2002)
   2167..2238    +  terminator     rrnB T1 terminator: transcription terminator T1 from the E. coli rrnB gene
   2254..2281    +  terminator     T7Te terminator: phage T7 early transcription terminator
   2315..2370    -  rep_origin     RSF ori (fragment): Plasmids containing the RSF 1030 origin of replication can be propagated in E. coli cells that contain additional plasmids with compatible origins.
   2458..3003    -  rep_origin     p15A ori: Plasmids containing the medium-copy-number p15A origin of replication can be propagated in E. coli cells that contain a second plasmid with the ColE1 origin.
