[The description below was written by a language model from this plasmid's Addgene catalogue record and pLannotate feature annotations shown in this document.]
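Description:
pFAB3910 is a small (about 3 kb) bacterial expression and synthetic-biology reporter plasmid from the BIOFAB collection, built on the pFAB1781 backbone for use in E. coli. It is selected with kanamycin through a Tn5-derived neo (nptII) resistance gene, which is followed by a lambda t0 terminator and flanked by a short remnant of the Tn5 transposase coding region. The feature table identifies a p15A origin of replication, along with a short fragment matching the RSF origin. p15A is usually regarded as a medium-copy origin, whereas the catalogue entry lists the plasmid as high copy, and the record does not resolve this difference.

The payload is a 124 bp synthetic insert that combines constitutive promoter 14 (P14, apFAB154) with bicistronic design element BCD6 (apFAB684), placed upstream of an mRFP1 coding sequence. The automated annotation labels a 30 bp stretch in this region as a trc promoter. This most likely reflects sequence similarity of the synthetic promoter rather than a separately recorded part. The roughly 90 bp between that promoter and the mRFP1 start is where the BCD would lie. A BCD is a translation initiation element in which a short leader open reading frame is translationally coupled to the downstream gene, which makes expression less dependent on the sequence of the gene of interest. Transcription of the reporter is terminated by tandem rrnB T1 and T7Te terminators.

The plasmid is one member of a combinatorial promoter/BCD library in which RFP fluorescence reports the combined transcription and translation initiation strength. This combination scored 74.97 arbitrary units, on a scale that ran from 6.14 to 634.54 across the library, which places it in the lower part of that range.
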