Addgene plasmid #47813: pFAB3910
Purpose: BIOFAB RFP reporter plasmid for measuring promoter 14 + BCD6 efficiency.
Depositing lab: Drew Endy. Depositing organization: Stanford University. Publication: Precise and reliable gene expression via standard transcription and translation initiation elements. Mutalik VK, Guimaraes JC, Cambray G, Lam C, Christoffersen MJ, Mai QA, Tran AB, Paull M, Keasling JD, Arkin AP, Endy D. Nat Methods. 2013 Apr;10(4):354-60. doi: 10.1038/nmeth.2404. Epub 2013 Mar 10. PubMed 23474465.
Backbone
  Vector backbone: pFAB1781
  Backbone size w/o insert (bp): 3000
  Vector type: Bacterial Expression, Synthetic Biology
Growth in bacteria
  Bacterial resistance: Kanamycin, 50 μg/mL
  Growth temperature: 37°C
  Growth strain: BW25113
  Copy number: High Copy
Gene/Insert
  Gene/Insert name: promoter 14 and BCD6 (alt name: P14, apFAB154 and BCD6, apFAB684)
  Species: Synthetic
  Insert size (bp): 124
  Promoter: see insert
  Cloning method: Unknown
  Sequencing primers: 5′ Neo-R; 3′ p15A-R
Terms and licenses: Academic/Nonprofit Terms; Industry Terms: Not Available to Industry
Depositor comments: http://biofab.org/services RFP fluorescence (Arbitrary Units, AU) is used to measure the efficiency of the promoter/BCD combination. Promoter/BCD combinations ranged from a low score of 6.14 to a high score of 634.54. The score for this combination was: 74.97
How to cite: pFAB3910 was a gift from Drew Endy (Addgene plasmid # 47813 ; http://n2t.net/addgene:47813 ; RRID:Addgene_47813)
