>Addgene plasmid #47813 | pFAB3910 | addgene partial sequence | sequence record 70476 | Neo-R 5'-GCCCAGTCATAGCCGAATAG-3'
TCCATCTTGTTCAATCATGCGAAACGATCCTCATCCTGTCTCTTGATCAGATCATGATCCCCTGCGCCAT
CAGATCCTTGGCGGCAAGAAAGCCATCCAGTTTACTTTGCAGGGCTTCCCAACCTTACCAGAGGGCGCCC
CAGCTGGCAATTCCGACGTCGAATTCAAAAGATCTTAAGTAAGTAAGAGTATACGTATATCGGCTAATAA
CGTATTAAGGCGCTTCGGCGCCTTTTTTTATGGGGGTATTTTCATCCCAATCCACACGTCCAACGCACAG
CAAACACCACGTCGACCCTATCAGCTGCGTGCTTTCTATGAGTCGTTGCTGCATAACTTGACAATTAATC
ATCCGGCTCGTATAATGTGTGGAGGGCCCAAGTTCACTTAAAAAGGAGATCAACAATGAAAGCAATTTTC
GTACTGAAACATCTTAATCATGCGCCGGAGGTTTTCTAATGGCGAGTAGCGAAGACGTTATCAAAGAGTT
CATGCGTTTCAAAGTTCGTATGGAAGGTTCCGTTAACGGTCACGAGTTCGAAATCGAAGGTGAAGGTGAA
GGTCGTCCGTACGAAGGTACCCAGACCGCTAAACTGAAAGTTACCAAAGGTGGTCCGCTGCCGTTCGCTT
GGGACATCCTGTCCCCGCAGTTCCAGTACGGTTCCAAAGCTTACGTTAAACACCCGGCTGACATCCCGGA
CTACCTGAAACTGTCCTTCCCGGAAGGTTTCAAATGGGAACGTGTTATGAACTTCGAAGACGGTGGTGTT
GTTACCGTTACCCAGGACTCCTCCCTGCAAGACGGTGAGTTCATCTACAAAGTTAAACTGCGTGGTACCA
ACTTCCCGTCCGACGGTCCGGTTATGCAGAAAAAAACCATGGGTTGGGAAGCTTCCACCGAACGTATGTA
CCCGGAAGA
